Addgene plasmid #202918: Salsa-BC77-P1G5
Purpose: Expression of barcoded reporter plasmid for PRESTO-Salsa; EGFP/BC77
Depositing lab: Noah Palm. Depositing organization: Yale University. Publication: Highly multiplexed bioactivity screening reveals human and microbiota metabolome-GPCRome interactions. Chen H, Rosen CE, Gonzalez-Hernandez JA, Song D, Potempa J, Ring AM, Palm NW. Cell. 2023 Jul 6;186(14):3095-3110.e19. doi: 10.1016/j.cell.2023.05.024. Epub 2023 Jun 14. PubMed 37321219.
Backbone
  Vector backbone: pCER206
  Vector type: Mammalian Expression
Growth in bacteria
  Bacterial resistance: Ampicillin, 100 μg/mL
  Growth temperature: 37°C
  Growth strain: DH5alpha
  Copy number: High Copy
Gene/Insert
  Gene/Insert name: EGFP/BC77
  Species: Synthetic
  Insert size (bp): 730
  Promoter: Tet Response Element (TRE)
  Cloning method: Restriction Enzyme; 5′ cloning site BsrGI (not destroyed); 3′ cloning site HindIII (not destroyed)
  Sequencing primers: 5′ Custom primer (GAAGCGCGATCACATGG)
Terms and licenses: Academic/Nonprofit Terms; Industry Terms: Not Available to Industry
How to cite: Salsa-BC77-P1G5 was a gift from Noah Palm (Addgene plasmid # 202918 ; http://n2t.net/addgene:202918 ; RRID:Addgene_202918)
