[The description below was written by a language model from this plasmid's Addgene catalogue record and pLannotate feature annotations shown in this document.]
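Description:
Salsa-BC77-P1G5 is a mammalian expression plasmid built on the pCER206 backbone, serving as one member of a set of barcoded reporter plasmids for PRESTO-Salsa, a highly multiplexed GPCR bioactivity screening approach. It is propagated in E. coli as a high-copy plasmid through a ColE1/pUC-type origin and selected with ampicillin via the β-lactamase (AmpR) gene and its native promoter. No mammalian selection marker is annotated; the short lacI, SV40 large T antigen and aminoglycoside phosphotransferase matches are fragments that appear to be backbone remnants rather than functional genes.

The payload is a synthetic insert of about 730 bp, EGFP/BC77, placed under a Tet response element promoter. The feature table shows a central block of tetO repeats that seems to sit between two divergent minimal promoters. On one side, a TRE3G-type promoter fragment drives the mammalian codon-optimized EGFP coding sequence, followed by a short polylinker region and an SV40 polyadenylation signal, although the latter is annotated on the opposite strand. The barcode itself is not annotated; the BsrGI and HindIII cloning sites suggest it lies at or just downstream of the end of EGFP, so that it would be carried in the reporter transcript, though the record does not state this. On the other side, a minimal CMV promoter faces a polylinker fragment, a rabbit β-globin intron, a short β-globin coding match and a β-globin poly(A) signal, with no coding insert annotated in this arm.

Because a TRE promoter is activated by a tetracycline-controlled transactivator, reporter and barcode expression presumably report transactivator release on receptor activation. The unique barcode would then allow many receptors to be read out in a pooled experiment, with EGFP as a visual indicator.
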