Features (pLannotate 1.2.2; 17 found; start..end, strand, type, name):
      2..55      +  CDS            lacI (fragment): lac repressor; lacI; The lac repressor binds to the lac operator to inhibit transcription in E. coli. This inhibition can be relieved by adding lactose or isopropyl-β-D-thiogalactopyranoside (IPTG).
    388..443     -  polyA_signal   β-globin poly(A) signal: rabbit β-globin polyadenylation signal (Gil and Proudfoot, 1987)
    518..640     -  CDS            HBB: HBB_COLGU - Experimental evidence at transcript level: Swiss-Prot protein existence level 2. Involved in oxygen transport from the lung to the various peripheral tissues. From Colobus guereza (Mantled guereza) (Eastern black-and-white colobus monkey).
    644..1216    -  intron         β-globin intron: intron from rabbit β-globin gene
   1312..1343    -  misc_feature   MCS (fragment): pUC18/19 multiple cloning site
   1437..1475    -  promoter       minimal CMV promoter: human cytomegalovirus (CMV) immediate early promoter
   1493..1708    -  protein_bind   tetracycline response element (fragment): contains seven copies of the tetracycline operator tetO tetracycline repressor TetR
   1708..1753    +  promoter       TRE3GV promoter (fragment): 3rd-generation Tet-responsive promoter that can be activated by binding of Tet-On® 3G, optimized for retroviral and lentiviral vectors
   1829..1856    +  misc_feature   MCS (fragment): pBluescript multiple cloning site
   1861..2580    +  CDS            EGFP: the original enhanced GFP (Yang et al., 1996) mammalian codon-optimized
   2590..2613    +  misc_feature   MCS (fragment): pBluescript multiple cloning site
   2627..2761    -  polyA_signal   SV40 poly(A) signal: SV40 polyadenylation signal
   2784..2867    -  CDS            large T antigen (fragment): large T antigen from SV40 (simian virus 40)
   2861..3091    -  CDS            str (fragment): STR_KLEPN - Protein inferred from homology: Swiss-Prot protein existence level 3. The aminoglycoside phosphotransferases achieve inactivation of their antibiotic substrates by phosphorylation. From Klebsiella pneumoniae.
   3210..3314    +  promoter       AmpR promoter: bla
   3315..4175    +  CDS            AmpR: β-lactamase; bla; confers resistance to ampicillin, carbenicillin, and related antibiotics
   4346..4934    +  rep_origin     ori: high-copy-number ColE1/pMB1/pBR322/pUC origin of replication
>Addgene plasmid #202918 | Salsa-BC77-P1G5 | addgene full sequence | sequence record 413460 | Addgene NGS Result
AGCGCCCAATACGCAAACCGCCTCTCCCCGCGCGTTGGCCGATTCATTAATGCAGTCGAGGGATCTCCAT
AAGAGAAGAGGGACAGCTATGACTGGGAGTAGTCAGGAGAGGAGGAAAAATCTGGCTAGTAAAACATGTA
AGGAAAATTTTAGGGATGTTAAAGAAAAAAATAACACAAAACAAAATATAAAAAAAATCTAACCTCAAGT
CAAGGCTTTTCTATGGAATAAGGAATGGACAGCAGGGGGCTGTTTCATATACTGATGACCTCTTTATAGC
CAACCTTTGTTCATGGCAGCCAGCATATGGGCATATGTTGCCAAACTCTAAACCAAATACTCATTCTGAT
GTTTTAAATGATTTGCCCTCCCATATGTCCTTCCGAGTGAGAGACACAAAAAATTCCAACACACTATTGC
AATGAAAATAAATTTCCTTTATTAGCCAGAAGTCAGATGCTCAAGGGGCTTCATGATGTCCCCATAATTT
TTGGCAGAGGGAAAAAGATCGATCTCAGTGGTATTTGTGAGCCAGGGCATTGGCCACACCAGCCACCACC
TTCTGATAGGCAGCCTGCACCTGAGGAGTGAATTCTTTGCCAAAATGATGAGACAGCACAACAACCAGCA
CGTTGCCCAGGAGCTGTAGGAAAGAGAAGAAGGCATGAACATGGTTAGCAGAGGGGCCCGGTTTGGACTC
AGAGTATTTTATCCTCATCTCAAACAGTGTATATCATTGTAACCATAAAGAGAAAGGCAGGATGATGACC
AGGGTGTAGTTGTTTCTACCAATAAGAATATTTCCACGCCAGCCAGAATTTATATGCAGAAATATTCTAC
CTTATCATTTAATTATAACAATTGTTCTCTAAAACTGTGCTGAAGTACAATATAATATACCCTGATTGCC
TTGAAAAAAAAGTGATTAGAGAAAGTACTTACAATCTGACAAATAAACAAAAGTGAATTTAAAAATTCGT
TACAAATGCAAGCTAAAGTTTAACGAAAAAGTTACAGAAAATGAAAAGAAAATAAGAGGAGACAATGGTT
GTCAACAGAGTAGAAAGTGAAAGAAACAAAATTATCATGAGGGTCCATGGTGATACAAGGGACATCTTCC
CATTCTAAACAACACCCTGAAAACTTTGCCCCCTCCATATAACATGAATTTTACAATAGCGAAAAAGAAA
GAACAATCAAGGGTCCCCAAACTCACCCTGAAGTTCTCAGCTCTAGAGATATCGTCGAGGCCGCGCTAGC
GTTTAAACTGTCGACCTTAATTAAGAGATCTGCTCGAGGCGCGTCAGCTGACTAGAGGATCCCCGGGTAC
CGAGCTCGAATTCGGGGCCGCGGAGGCTGGATCGGTCCCGGTGTCTTCTATGGAGGTCAAAACAGCGTGG
ATGGCGTCTCCAGGCGATCTGACGGTTCACTAAACGAGCTCTGCTTATATAGGCCTCCCACCGTACACGC
CTACCTCGACCCGGGTACCGAGCTCGACTTTCACTTTTCTCTATCACTGATAGGGAGTGGTAAACTCGAC
TTTCACTTTTCTCTATCACTGATAGGGAGTGGTAAACTCGACTTTCACTTTTCTCTATCACTGATAGGGA
GTGGTAAACTCGACTTTCACTTTTCTCTATCACTGATAGGGAGTGGTAAACTCGACTTTCACTTTTCTCT
ATCACTGATAGGGAGTGGTAAACTCGACCTATATAAGCAGAGCTCGTTTAGTGAACCGTCAGATCGCCTG
GAGACGCCATCCACGCTGTTTTGACCTCCATAGAAGACACCGGGACCGATCCAGCCTCCGCGGCCCCGAA
TTCCTGCAGCGGCCGCTCTAGAACTAGTGGATCCCCGCGGATGGTGAGCAAGGGCGAGGAGCTGTTCACC
GGGGTGGTGCCCATCCTGGTCGAGCTGGACGGCGACGTAAACGGCCACAAGTTCAGCGTGTCCGGCGAGG
GCGAGGGCGATGCCACCTACGGCAAGCTGACCCTGAAGTTCATCTGCACCACCGGCAAGCTGCCCGTGCC
CTGGCCCACCCTCGTGACCACCCTGACCTACGGCGTGCAGTGCTTCAGCCGCTACCCCGACCACATGAAG
CAGCACGACTTCTTCAAGTCCGCCATGCCCGAAGGCTACGTCCAGGAGCGCACCATCTTCTTCAAGGACG
ACGGCAACTACAAGACCCGCGCCGAGGTGAAGTTCGAGGGCGACACCCTGGTGAACCGCATCGAGCTGAA
GGGCATCGACTTCAAGGAGGACGGCAACATCCTGGGGCACAAGCTGGAGTACAACTACAACAGCCACAAC
GTCTATATCATGGCCGACAAGCAGAAGAACGGCATCAAGGTGAACTTCAAGATCCGCCACAACATCGAGG
ACGGCAGCGTGCAGCTCGCCGACCACTACCAGCAGAACACCCCCATCGGCGACGGCCCCGTGCTGCTGCC
CGACAACCACTACCTGAGCACCCAGTCCGCCCTGAGCAAAGACCCCAACGAGAAGCGCGATCACATGGTC
CTGCTGGAGTTCGTGACCGCCGCCGGGATCACTCTCGGCATGGACGAGCTGTACAAGTAATGGCAATGGG
GAATTCGATATCAAGCTTGTCGACCTAGTTCTAGAGGATCCAGACATGATAAGATACATTGATGAGTTTG
GACAAACCACAACTAGAATGCAGTGAAAAAAATGCTTTATTTGTGAAATTTGTGATGCTATTGCTTTATT
TGTAACCATTATAAGCTGCAATAAACAAGTTAACAACAACAATTGCATTCATTTTATGTTTCAGGTTCAG
GGGGAGGTGTGGGAGGTTTTTTAAAGCAAGTAAAACCTCTACAAATGTGGTATGGCTGATTATGATCCTG
CAAGCCTCGTCGTCCTGGCCGGACCACGCTATCTGTGCAAGGTCCCCGGCCCCGGACGCGCGCTCCATGA
GCAGAGCGCCCGCCGCCGAGGCGAAGACTCGGGCGGCGCCCTGCCCGTCCCACCAGGTCAACAGGCGGTA
ACCGGCCTCTTCATCGGGAATGCGCGCGACCTTCAGCATCGCCGGCATGTCCCCCTGGCGGACGGGAAGT
ATCCAGCTCGACCAAGCTGGCCGCGTCGAGTGAAGACGAAAGGGCCTCGTGATACGCCTATTTTTATAGG
TTAATGTCATGATAATAATGGTTTCTTAGACGTCAGGTGGCACTTTTCGGGGAAATGTGCGCGGAACCCC
TATTTGTTTATTTTTCTAAATACATTCAAATATGTATCCGCTCATGAGACAATAACCCTGATAAATGCTT
CAATAATATTGAAAAAGGAAGAGTATGAGTATTCAACATTTCCGTGTCGCCCTTATTCCCTTTTTTGCGG
CATTTTGCCTTCCTGTTTTTGCTCACCCAGAAACGCTGGTGAAAGTAAAAGATGCTGAAGATCAGTTGGG
TGCACGAGTGGGTTACATCGAACTGGATCTCAACAGCGGTAAGATCCTTGAGAGTTTTCGCCCCGAAGAA
CGTTTTCCAATGATGAGCACTTTTAAAGTTCTGCTATGTGGCGCGGTATTATCCCGTGTTGACGCCGGGC
AAGAGCAACTCGGTCGCCGCATACACTATTCTCAGAATGACTTGGTTGAGTACTCACCAGTCACAGAAAA
GCATCTTACGGATGGCATGACAGTAAGAGAATTATGCAGTGCTGCCATAACCATGAGTGATAACACTGCG
GCCAACTTACTTCTGACAACGATCGGAGGACCGAAGGAGCTAACCGCTTTTTTGCACAACATGGGGGATC
ATGTAACTCGCCTTGATCGTTGGGAACCGGAGCTGAATGAAGCCATACCAAACGACGAGCGTGACACCAC
GATGCCTGTAGCAATGGCAACAACGTTGCGCAAACTATTAACTGGCGAACTACTTACTCTAGCTTCCCGG
CAACAATTAATAGACTGGATGGAGGCGGATAAAGTTGCAGGACCACTTCTGCGCTCGGCCCTTCCGGCTG
GCTGGTTTATTGCTGATAAATCTGGAGCCGGTGAGCGTGGGTCTCGCGGTATCATTGCAGCACTGGGGCC
AGATGGTAAGCCCTCCCGTATCGTAGTTATCTACACGACGGGGAGTCAGGCAACTATGGATGAACGAAAT
AGACAGATCGCTGAGATAGGTGCCTCACTGATTAAGCATTGGTAACTGTCAGACCAAGTTTACTCATATA
TACTTTAGATTGATTTAAAACTTCATTTTTAATTTAAAAGGATCTAGGTGAAGATCCTTTTTGATAATCT
CATGACCAAAATCCCTTAACGTGAGTTTTCGTTCCACTGAGCGTCAGACCCCGTAGAAAAGATCAAAGGA
TCTTCTTGAGATCCTTTTTTTCTGCGCGTAATCTGCTGCTTGCAAACAAAAAAACCACCGCTACCAGCGG
TGGTTTGTTTGCCGGATCAAGAGCTACCAACTCTTTTTCCGAAGGTAACTGGCTTCAGCAGAGCGCAGAT
ACCAAATACTGTTCTTCTAGTGTAGCCGTAGTTAGGCCACCACTTCAAGAACTCTGTAGCACCGCCTACA
TACCTCGCTCTGCTAATCCTGTTACCAGTGGCTGCTGCCAGTGGCGATAAGTCGTGTCTTACCGGGTTGG
ACTCAAGACGATAGTTACCGGATAAGGCGCAGCGGTCGGGCTGAACGGGGGGTTCGTGCACACAGCCCAG
CTTGGAGCGAACGACCTACACCGAACTGAGATACCTACAGCGTGAGCTATGAGAAAGCGCCACGCTTCCC
GAAGGGAGAAAGGCGGACAGGTATCCGGTAAGCGGCAGGGTCGGAACAGGAGAGCGCACGAGGGAGCTTC
CAGGGGGAAACGCCTGGTATCTTTATAGTCCTGTCGGGTTTCGCCACCTCTGACTTGAGCGTCGATTTTT
GTGATGCTCGTCAGGGGGGCGGAGCCTATGGAAAAACGCCAGCAACGCGGCCTTTTTACGGTTCCTGGCC
TTTTGCTGGCCTTTTGCTCACATGTTCTTTCCTGCGTTATCCCCTGATTCTGTGGATAACCGTATTACCG
CCTTTGAGTGAGCTGATACCGCTCGCCGCAGCCGAACGACCGAGCGCAGCGAGTCAGTGAGCGAGGAAGC
GGAAG
