>Addgene plasmid #202918 | Salsa-BC77-P1G5 | depositor partial sequence | sequence record 393791 | BC77
TGGCAATGGG
